>Addgene plasmid #227450 | pk335-CARGO-6mer-3.3kb-USP | addgene full sequence | sequence record 452255 | Addgene NGS Result
TTGAGATCCTTTTTTTCTGCGCGTAATCTGCTGCTTGCAAACAAAAAAACCACCGCTACCAGCGGTGGTT
TGTTTGCCGGATCAAGAGCTACCAACTCTTTTTCCGAAGGTAACTGGCTTCAGCAGAGCGCAGATACCAA
ATACTGTTCTTCTAGTGTAGCCGTAGTTAGGCCACCACTTCAAGAACTCTGTAGCACCGCCTACATACCT
CGCTCTGCTAATCCTGTTACCAGTGGCTGCTGCCAGTGGCGATAAGTCGTGTCTTACCGGGTTGGACTCA
AGACGATAGTTACCGGATAAGGCGCAGCGGTCGGGCTGAACGGGGGGTTCGTGCACACAGCCCAGCTTGG
AGCGAACGACCTACACCGAACTGAGATACCTACAGCGTGAGCTATGAGAAAGCGCCACGCTTCCCGAAGG
GAGAAAGGCGGACAGGTATCCGGTAAGCGGCAGGGTCGGAACAGGAGAGCGCACGAGGGAGCTTCCAGGG
GGAAACGCCTGGTATCTTTATAGTCCTGTCGGGTTTCGCCACCTCTGACTTGAGCGTCGATTTTTGTGAT
GCTCGTCAGGGGGGCGGAGCCTATGGAAAAACGCCAGCAACGCGGCCTTTTTACGGTTCCTGGCCTTTTG
CTGGCCTTTTGCTCACATGTGTTTAAGAGCTATGCTGGAAACAGCATAGCAAGTTTAAATAAGGCTAGTC
CGTTATCAACTTGAAAAAGTGGCACCGAGTCGGTGCTTTTTTTCTCGAGTACTAGGATCCATTAGGCTTT
CCCATGATTCCTTCATATTTGCATATACGATACAAGGCTGTTAGAGAGATAATTGGAATTAATTTGACTG
TAAACACAAAGATATTAGTACAAAATACGTGACGTAGAAAGTAATAATTTCTTGGGTAGTTTGCAGTTTT
AAAATTATGTTTTAAAATGGACTATCATATGCTTACCGTAACTTGAAAGTATTTCGATTTCTTGGCTTTA
TATATCTTGTGGAAAGGACGAAACACCGAAAAGCTGAGCTACTGTACCGTTTAAGAGCTATGCTGGAAAC
AGCATAGCAAGTTTAAATAAGGCTAGTCCGTTATCAACTTGAAAAAGTGGCACCGAGTCGGTGCTTTTTT
TCTCGAGTACTAGGATCCATTAGGCTTTCCCATGATTCCTTCATATTTGCATATACGATACAAGGCTGTT
AGAGAGATAATTGGAATTAATTTGACTGTAAACACAAAGATATTAGTACAAAATACGTGACGTAGAAAGT
AATAATTTCTTGGGTAGTTTGCAGTTTTAAAATTATGTTTTAAAATGGACTATCATATGCTTACCGTAAC
TTGAAAGTATTTCGATTTCTTGGCTTTATATATCTTGTGGAAAGGACGAAACACCGTCCTGGGGGAGAGA
TCCACTGTTTAAGAGCTATGCTGGAAACAGCATAGCAAGTTTAAATAAGGCTAGTCCGTTATCAACTTGA
AAAAGTGGCACCGAGTCGGTGCTTTTTTTCTCGAGTACTAGGATCCATTAGGCTTTCCCATGATTCCTTC
ATATTTGCATATACGATACAAGGCTGTTAGAGAGATAATTGGAATTAATTTGACTGTAAACACAAAGATA
TTAGTACAAAATACGTGACGTAGAAAGTAATAATTTCTTGGGTAGTTTGCAGTTTTAAAATTATGTTTTA
AAATGGACTATCATATGCTTACCGTAACTTGAAAGTATTTCGATTTCTTGGCTTTATATATCTTGTGGAA
AGGACGAAACACCGTCTTGTTATGACCTAAGAGAGTTTAAGAGCTATGCTGGAAACAGCATAGCAAGTTT
AAATAAGGCTAGTCCGTTATCAACTTGAAAAAGTGGCACCGAGTCGGTGCTTTTTTTCTCGAGTACTAGG
ATCCATTAGGCTTTCCCATGATTCCTTCATATTTGCATATACGATACAAGGCTGTTAGAGAGATAATTGG
AATTAATTTGACTGTAAACACAAAGATATTAGTACAAAATACGTGACGTAGAAAGTAATAATTTCTTGGG
TAGTTTGCAGTTTTAAAATTATGTTTTAAAATGGACTATCATATGCTTACCGTAACTTGAAAGTATTTCG
ATTTCTTGGCTTTATATATCTTGTGGAAAGGACGAAACACCGCTATCGTCTACCTAAGGGTTGTTTAAGA
GCTATGCTGGAAACAGCATAGCAAGTTTAAATAAGGCTAGTCCGTTATCAACTTGAAAAAGTGGCACCGA
GTCGGTGCTTTTTTTCTCGAGTACTAGGATCCATTAGGCTTTCCCATGATTCCTTCATATTTGCATATAC
GATACAAGGCTGTTAGAGAGATAATTGGAATTAATTTGACTGTAAACACAAAGATATTAGTACAAAATAC
GTGACGTAGAAAGTAATAATTTCTTGGGTAGTTTGCAGTTTTAAAATTATGTTTTAAAATGGACTATCAT
ATGCTTACCGTAACTTGAAAGTATTTCGATTTCTTGGCTTTATATATCTTGTGGAAAGGACGAAACACCG
ACTCTGCTCTGGTTTAGCAAGTTTAAGAGCTATGCTGGAAACAGCATAGCAAGTTTAAATAAGGCTAGTC
CGTTATCAACTTGAAAAAGTGGCACCGAGTCGGTGCTTTTTTTCTCGAGTACTAGGATCCATTAGGCTTT
CCCATGATTCCTTCATATTTGCATATACGATACAAGGCTGTTAGAGAGATAATTGGAATTAATTTGACTG
TAAACACAAAGATATTAGTACAAAATACGTGACGTAGAAAGTAATAATTTCTTGGGTAGTTTGCAGTTTT
AAAATTATGTTTTAAAATGGACTATCATATGCTTACCGTAACTTGAAAGTATTTCGATTTCTTGGCTTTA
TATATCTTGTGGAAAGGACGAAACACCGTGTACTTCTAGTCATTTAATGTTTAAGAGCTATGCTGGAAAC
AGCATAGCAAGTTTAAATAAGGCTAGTCCGTTATCAACTTGAAAAAGTGGCACCGAGTCGGTGCTTTTTT
TCTCGAGTACTAGGATCCATTAGGCTTTCCCATGATTCCTTCATATTTGCATATACGATACAAGGCTGTT
AGAGAGATAATTGGAATTAATTTGACTGTAAACACAAAGATATTAGTACAAAATACGTGACGTAGAAAGT
AATAATTTCTTGGGTAGTTTGCAGTTTTAAAATTATGTTTTAAAATGGACTATCATATGCTTACCGTAAC
TTGAAAGTATTTCGATTTCTTGGCTTTATATATCTTGTGGAAAGGACGAAACACCGTTTTTTTTCTAGAG
GTACCCGTTACATAACTTACGGTAAATGGCCCGCCTGGCTGACCGCCCAACGACCCCCGCCCATTGACGT
CAATAGTAACGCCAATAGGGACTTTCCATTGACGTCAATGGGTGGAGTATTTACGGTAAACTGCCCACTT
GGCAGTACATCAAGTGTATCATATGCCAAGTACGCCCCCTATTGACGTCAATGACGGTAAATGGCCCGCC
TGGCATTGTGCCCAGTACATGACCTTATGGGACTTTCCTACTTGGCAGTACATCTACGTATTAGTCATCG
CTATTACCATGGTCGAGGTGAGCCCCACGTTCTGCTTCACTCTCCCCATCTCCCCCCCCTCCCCACCCCC
AATTTTGTATTTATTTATTTTTTAATTATTTTGTGCAGCGATGGGGGCGGGGGGGGGGGGGGGGGGCGCG
CGCSAGGGGGGGGGGGGGGGGGSGAGGGGSGGGGSGGGGSGAGGCGGAGAGGTGCGGCGGCAGCCAATCA
GAGCGGCGCGCTCCGAAAGTTTCCTTTTATGGCGAGGCGGCGGCGGCGGCGGCCCTATAAAAAGCGAAGC
GCGCGGCGGGCGGGAGTCGCTGCGCGCTGCCTTCGCCCCGTGCCCCGCTCCGCCGCCGCCTCGCGCCGCC
CGCCCCGGCTCTGACTGACCGCGTTACTCCCACAGGTGAGCGGGCGGGACGGCCCTTCTCCTCCGGGCTG
TAATTAGCTGAGCAAGAGGTAAGGGTTTAAGGGATGGTTGGTTGGTGGGGTATTAATGTTTAATTACCTG
GAGCACCTGCCTGAAATCACTTTTTTTCAGGTTGGACCGGTGCCACCATGAGCGAGCTGATTAAGGAGAA
CATGCACATGAAGCTGTACATGGAGGGCACCGTGGACAACCATCACTTCAAGTGCACATCCGAGGGCGAA
GGCAAGCCCTACGAGGGCACCCAGACCATGAGAATCAAGGTGGTCGAGGGCGGCCCTCTCCCCTTCGCCT
TCGACATCCTGGCTACTAGCTTCCTCTACGGCAGCAAGACCTTCATCAACCACACCCAGGGCATCCCCGA
CTTCTTCAAGCAGTCCTTCCCTGAGGGCTTCACATGGGAGAGAGTCACCACATACGATGACGGGGGCGTG
CTGACCGCTACCCAGGACACCAGCCTCCAGGACGGCTGCCTCATCTACAACGTCAAGATCAGAGGGGTGA
ACTTCACATCCAACGGCCCTGTGATGCAGAAGAAAACACTCGGCTGGGAGGCCTTCACCGAGACGCTGTA
CCCCGCTGACGGCGGCCTGGAAGGCAGAAACGACATGGCCCTGAAGCTCGTGGGCGGGAGCCATCTGATC
GCAAACATCAAGACCACATATAGATCCAAGAAACCCGCTAAGAACCTCAAGATGCCTGGCGTCTACTATG
TGGACTACAGACTGGAAAGAATCAAGGAGGCCAACAACGAAACCTACGTCGAGCAGCACGAGGTGGCAGT
GGCCAGATACTGCGACCTCCCTAGCAAACTGGGGCACAAGCTTAATTAAGAATTCCTAGAGCTCGCTGAT
CAGCCTCGACTGTGCCTTCTAGTTGCCAGCCATCTGTTGTTTGCCCCTCCCCCGTGCCTTCCTTGACCCT
GGAAGGTGCCACTCCCACTGTCCTTTCCTAATAAAATGAGGAAATTGCATCGCATTGTCTGAGTAGGTGT
CATTCTATTCTGGGGGGTGGGGTGGGGCAGGACAGCAAGGGGGAGGATTGGGAAGAGAATAGCAGGCATG
CTGGGGAGCTCTCGAAGCCGCGGTGCGGGTGCCAGGGCGTGCCCTTGGGCTCCCCGGGCGCGTACTCCAC
CTCACCCATCGCAGGAACCCCTAGTGATGGAGTTGGCCACTCCCTCTCTGCGCGCTCGCTCGCTCACTGA
GGCCGGGCGACCAAAGGTCGCCCGACGCCCGGGCTTTGCCCGGGCGGCCTCAGTGAGCGAGCGAGCGCGC
AGCTGCCTGCAGGGGCGCCTGATGCGGTATTTTCTCCTTACGCATCTGTGCGGTATTTCACACCGCATA
[95 nt withheld, positions 5320-5414]
T
[46 nt withheld, positions 5416-5461]
C
[141 nt withheld, positions 5463-5603]
CCTTTGACGTTGGAGTCCACGTTCTTT
[37 nt withheld, positions 5631-5667]
ACTCTATCTCGGGCTATTCTTTTGATTTATAAGGGATTTTGCCGATTTCGGTCTATTGGTTAAAAAATGA
GCTGATTTAACAAAAATTTAACGCGAATTTTAACAAAATATTAACGTTTACAATTTTATGGTGCACTCTC
AGTACAATCTGCTCTGATGCCGCATAGTGCTTTTCCCAAGGCAGTCTGGAGCATGCGCTTTAGCAGCCCC
GCTGGGCACTTGGCGCTACACAAGTGGCCTCTGGCCTCGCACACATTCCACATCCACCGGTAGGCGCCAA
CCGGCTCCGTTCTTTGGTGGCCCCTTCGCGCCACCTTCTACTCCTCCCCTAGTCAGGAAGTTCCCCCCCG
CCCCGCAGCTCGCGTCGTGCAGGACGTGACAAATGGAAGTAGCACGTCTCACTAGTCTCGTGCAGATGGA
CAGCACCGCTGAGCAATGGAAGCGGGTAGGCCTTTGGGGCAGCGGCCAATAGCAGCTTTGCTCCTTCGCT
TTCTGGGCTCAGAGGCTGGGAAGGGGTGGGTCCGGGGGCGGGCTCAGGGGCGGGCTCAGGGGCGGGGCGG
GCGCCCGAAGGTCCTCCGGAGGCCCGGCATTCTGCACGCTTCAAAAGCGCACGTCTGCCGCGCTGTTCTC
CTCTTCCTCATCTCCGGGCCTTTCGACCGATCATCAAGCTGCACGTGTTGACAATTAATCATCGGCATAG
TATATCGGCATAGTATAATACGACTCACTATAGGAGGGCCACCATGGGATCGGCCATTGAACAAGATGGA
TTGCACGCAGGTTCTCCGGCCGCTTGGGTGGAGAGGCTATTCGGCTATGACTGGGCACAACAGACAATCG
GCTGCTCTGATGCCGCCGTGTTCCGGCTGTCAGCGCAGGGGCGCCCGGTTCTTTTTGTCAAGACCGACCT
GTCCGGTGCCCTGAATGAACTGCAGGACGAGGCAGCGCGGCTATCGTGGCTGGCCACGACGGGCGTTCCT
TGCGCAGCTGTGCTCGACGTTGTCACTGAAGCGGGAAGGGACTGGCTGCTATTGGGCGAAGTGCCGGGGC
AGGATCTCCTGTCATCTCACCTTGCTCCTGCCGAGAAAGTATCCATCATGGCTGATGCAATGCGGCGGCT
GCATACGCTTGATCCGGCTACCTGCCCATTCGACCACCAAGCGAAACATCGCATCGAGCGAGCACGTACT
CGGATGGAAGCCGGTCTTGTCGATCAGGATGATCTGGACGAAGAGCATCAGGGGCTCGCGCCAGCCGAAC
TGTTCGCCAGGCTCAAGGCGCGCATGCCCGACGGCGAGGATCTCGTCGTGACCCATGGCGATGCCTGCTT
GCCGAATATCATGGTGGAAAATGGCCGCTTTTCTGGATTCATCGACTGTGGCCGGCTGGGTGTGGCGGAC
CGCTATCAGGACATAGCGTTGGCTACCCGTGATATTGCTGAAGAGCTTGGCGGCGAATGGGCTGACCGCT
TCCTCGTGCTTTACGGTATCGCCGCTCCCGATTCGCAGCGCATCGCCTTCTATCGCCTTCTTGACGAGTT
CTTCTGATCGAGAAATTGATGATCTATTAAACAATAAAGACGTCCACATGGAAGTGCAAACTATTAACTG
GCGAACTACTTACTCTAGCTTCCCGGCAACAATTAATAGACTGGATGGAGGCGGATAAAGTTGCAGGACC
ACTTCTGCGCTCGGCCCTTCCGGCTGGCTGGTTTATTGCTGATAAATCTGGAGCCGGTGAGCGTGGAAGC
CGCGGTATCATTGCAGCACTGGGGCCAGATGGTAAGCCCTCCCGTATCGTAGTTATCTACACGACGGGGA
GTCAGGCAACTATGGATGAACGAAATAGACAGATCGCTGAGATAGGTGCCTCACTGATTAAGCATTGGTA
ACTGTCAGACCAAGTTTACTCATATATACTTTAGATTGATTTAAAACTTCATTTTTAATTTAAAAGGATC
TAGGTGAAGATCCTTTTTGATAATCTCATGACCAAAATCCCTTAACGTGAGTTTTCGTTCCACTGAGCGT
CAGACCCCGTAGAAAAGATCAAAGGATCTTC
Features (pLannotate 1.2.2; 30 found; start..end, strand, type, name):
      1..589     +  rep_origin     ori: high-copy-number ColE1/pMB1/pBR322/pUC origin of replication
    669..736     +  misc_RNA       tracrRNA (fragment): trans-activating CRISPR RNA for the Streptococcus pyogenes CRISPR/Cas9 system
    768..999     +  promoter       U6 promoter: RNA polymerase III promoter for human U6 snRNA
   1047..1114    +  misc_RNA       tracrRNA (fragment): trans-activating CRISPR RNA for the Streptococcus pyogenes CRISPR/Cas9 system
   1146..1377    +  promoter       U6 promoter: RNA polymerase III promoter for human U6 snRNA
   1425..1492    +  misc_RNA       tracrRNA (fragment): trans-activating CRISPR RNA for the Streptococcus pyogenes CRISPR/Cas9 system
   1524..1755    +  promoter       U6 promoter: RNA polymerase III promoter for human U6 snRNA
   1803..1870    +  misc_RNA       tracrRNA (fragment): trans-activating CRISPR RNA for the Streptococcus pyogenes CRISPR/Cas9 system
   1902..2133    +  promoter       U6 promoter: RNA polymerase III promoter for human U6 snRNA
   2181..2248    +  misc_RNA       tracrRNA (fragment): trans-activating CRISPR RNA for the Streptococcus pyogenes CRISPR/Cas9 system
   2280..2511    +  promoter       U6 promoter: RNA polymerase III promoter for human U6 snRNA
   2559..2626    +  misc_RNA       tracrRNA (fragment): trans-activating CRISPR RNA for the Streptococcus pyogenes CRISPR/Cas9 system
   2658..2889    +  promoter       U6 promoter: RNA polymerase III promoter for human U6 snRNA
   2937..3004    +  misc_RNA       tracrRNA (fragment): trans-activating CRISPR RNA for the Streptococcus pyogenes CRISPR/Cas9 system
   3036..3267    +  promoter       U6 promoter: RNA polymerase III promoter for human U6 snRNA
   3296..3581    +  enhancer       CMV enhancer: human cytomegalovirus immediate early enhancer; contains an 18-bp deletion relative to the standard CMV enhancer
   3583..3862    +  promoter       chicken β-actin promoter: No description available
   3863..4090    +  intron         hybrid intron: hybrid between chicken β-actin (CBA) and minute virus of mice (MMV) introns (Gray et al., 2011)
   4108..4809    +  CDS            TagBFP: monomeric blue fluorescent protein mammalian codon-optimized
   4840..4951    +  polyA_signal   bGH poly(A) signal: bovine growth hormone polyadenylation signal
   5051..5120    +  protein_bind   attB: attB site for the φC31 integrase (Groth et al., 2000) phage φC31 integrase
   5123..5263    +  repeat_region  AAV2 ITR: inverted terminal repeat of adeno-associated virus serotype 2 inverted
   5268..5319    -  misc_feature   bom (fragment): basis of mobility region from pBR322
   5338..5793    +  rep_origin     f1 ori (sequence partly withheld): f1 bacteriophage origin of replication; arrow indicates direction of (+) strand synthesis
   5794..5835    -  misc_feature   bom (fragment): basis of mobility region from pBR322
   5836..6322    +  promoter       PGK promoter: mouse phosphoglycerate kinase 1 promoter
   6344..6391    +  promoter       EM7 promoter: synthetic bacterial promoter&nbsp
   6411..7214    +  CDS            NeoR/KanR: aminoglycoside phosphotransferase from Tn5; aph(3')-II (or nptII); confers resistance to neomycin, kanamycin, and G418 (Geneticin®)
   7218..7254    +  polyA_signal   PGK poly(A) signal (fragment): mouse phosphoglycerate kinase 1 polyadenylation signal
   7263..7557    +  CDS            bla(M) (fragment): β-lactamase lacking the signal sequence; bla(M); allows cytosolic expression of β-lactamase
