[The description below was written by a language model from this plasmid's Addgene catalogue record and pLannotate feature annotations shown in this document.]
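Description:
pk335-CARGO-6mer-3.3kb-USP is a mammalian CRISPR guide RNA array plasmid built on the pk335-BFP backbone. It carries a "CARGO" array of six synthetic guides that direct Streptococcus pyogenes Cas9 or dCas9 to a site about 3.3 kb upstream of Prdm8, within the mouse Prdm8-Fgf5 locus. The plasmid encodes no Cas9 or dCas9, so the nuclease or dCas9 fusion must be supplied separately. The annotation shows a tandem series of human U6 RNA polymerase III promoters alternating with S. pyogenes guide scaffolds (labelled as tracrRNA fragments), so each guide has its own promoter and scaffold. The table lists seven U6 and seven scaffold annotations for six catalogued guides. This fits an array inserted between a pre-existing scaffold and U6 element in the backbone, but the record does not explain the extra copies.

Downstream of the array, a CMV enhancer, chicken β-actin promoter and hybrid intron drive codon-optimised TagBFP with a bGH polyadenylation signal, giving a blue fluorescent marker for transfected cells. A single NeoR/KanR gene sits behind both the mouse PGK promoter and the bacterial EM7 promoter. It therefore provides G418 selection in mammalian cells and kanamycin selection in E. coli. The plasmid replicates from a high-copy ColE1/pUC origin, and the recombination-deficient growth strain listed suits such a repetitive array.

Other annotated elements are a φC31 attB site, which could support integrase-mediated genomic insertion, a single AAV2 ITR, an f1 origin, and a β-lactamase fragment that is probably a backbone remnant. The record does not state a role for any of these. The plasmid was deposited with a study of how transcriptional regulation scales with genomic distance.
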