Addgene plasmid #227450: pk335-CARGO-6mer-3.3kb-USP
Purpose: 6-mer gRNA array targeting Sp dCas9/Cas9 to the Prdm8-Fgf5 locus
Depositing lab: Joanna Wysocka. Depositing organization: Stanford University. Publication: Long-range regulation of transcription scales with genomic distance in a gene-specific manner. Jensen CL, Chen LF, Swigut T, Crocker OJ, Yao D, Bassik MC, Ferrell JE Jr, Boettiger AN, Wysocka J. Mol Cell. 2025 Jan 16;85(2):347-361.e7. doi: 10.1016/j.molcel.2024.10.021. Epub 2024 Dec 2. PubMed 39626660.
Backbone
  Vector backbone: pk335-BFP
  Vector type: CRISPR
  Selectable markers: Neomycin (select with G418) ; TagBFP
Growth in bacteria
  Bacterial resistance: Kanamycin, 50 μg/mL
  Growth temperature: 37°C
  Growth strain: NEB Stable
  Copy number: High Copy
Gene/Insert
  Gene/Insert name: CARGO to 3.3kb Upstream Prdm8 (alt name: CARGO7)
  gRNA/shRNA sequence: AAAAGCTGAGCTACTGTACC, TCCTGGGGGAGAGATCCACT, TCTTGTTATGACCTAAGAGA, CTATCGTCTACCTAAGGGTT, ACTCTGCTCTGGTTTAGCAA, TGTACTTCTAGTCATTTAAT
  Species: M. musculus (mouse), Synthetic
  Cloning method: Other
Terms and licenses: Academic/Nonprofit Terms; Industry Terms: Not Available to Industry
How to cite: pk335-CARGO-6mer-3.3kb-USP was a gift from Joanna Wysocka (Addgene plasmid # 227450 ; http://n2t.net/addgene:227450 ; RRID:Addgene_227450)
